>Addgene plasmid #152730 | pGBW-m4133756 | depositor full sequence | sequence record 295742 | Full Sequence
CACCATGGTTGGGGCTTGTGTTCTTTGCAATTCACAGACTTCATTAAGATGTGGTGCTTGCATACGTAGA
CCATTCTTATGTTGTAAATGCTGTTACGACCATGTCATATCAACATCACATAAATTAGTCTTGTCTGTTA
ATCCGTATGTTTGCAATGCTCCAGGTTGTGATGTCACAGATGTGACTCAACTTTACTTAGGAGGTATGAG
CTATTATTGTAAATCACATAAACCACCCATTAGTTTTCCATTGTGTGCTAATGGACAAGTTTTTGGTTTA
TATAAAAATACATGTGTTGGTAGCGATAATGTTACTGACTTTAATGCAATTGCAACATGTGACTGGACAA
ATGCTGGTGATTACATTTTAGCTAACACCTGTACTGAAAGACTCAAGCTTTTTGCAGCAGAAACGCTCAA
AGCTACTGAGGAGACATTTAAACTGTCTTATGGTATTGCTACTGTACGTGAAGTGCTGTCTGACAGAGAA
TTACATCTTTCATGGGAAGTTGGTAAACCTAGACCACCACTTAACCGAAATTATGTCTTTACTGGTTATC
GTGTAACTAAAAACAGTAAAGTACAAATAGGAGAGTACACCTTTGAAAAAGGTGACTATGGTGATGCTGT
TGTTTACCGAGGTACAACAACTTACAAATTAAATGTTGGTGATTATTTTGTGCTGACATCACATACAGTA
ATGCCATTAAGTGCACCTACACTAGTGCCACAAGAGCACTATGTTAGAATTACTGGCTTATACCCAACAC
TCAATATCTCAGATGAGTTTTCTAGCAATGTTGCAAATTATCAAAAGGTTGGTATGCAAAAGTATTCTAC
ACTCCAGGGACCACCTGGTACTGGTAAGAGTCATTTTGCTATTGGCCTAGCTCTCTACTACCCTTCTGCT
CGCATAGTGTATACAGCTTGCTCTCATGCCGCTGTTGATGCACTATGTGAGAAGGCATTAAAATATTTGC
CTATAGATAAATGTAGTAGAATTATACCTGCACGTGCTCGTGTAGAGTGTTTTGATAAATTCAAAGTGAA
TTCAACATTAGAACAGTATGTCTTTTGTACTGTAAATGCATTGCCTGAGACGACAGCAGATATAGTTGTC
TTTGATGAAATTTCAATGGCCACAAATTATGATTTGAGTGTTGTCAATGCCAGATTACGTGCTAAGCACT
ATGTGTACATTGGCGACCCTGCTCAATTACCTGCACCACGCACATTGCTAACTAAGGGCACACTAGAACC
AGAATATTTCAATTCAGTGTGTAGACTTATGAAAACTATAGGTCCAGACATGTTCCTCGGAACTTGTCGG
CGTTGTCCTGCTGAAATTGTTGACACTGTGAGTGCTTTGGTTTATGATAATAAGCTTAAAGCACATAAAG
ACAAATCAGCTCAATGCTTTAAAATGTTTTATAAGGGTGTTATCACGCATGATGTTTCATCTGCAATTAA
CAGGCCACAAATAGGCGTGGTAAGAGAATTCCTTACACGTAACCCTGCTTGGAGAAAAGCTGTCTTTATT
TCACCTTATAATTCACAGAATGCTGTAGCCTCAAAGATTTTGGGACTACCAACTCAAACTGTTGATTCAT
CACAGGGCTCAGAATATGACTATGTCATATTCACTCAAACCACTGAAACAGCTCACTCTTGTAATGTAAA
CAGATTTAATGTTGCTATTACCAGAGCAAAAGTAGGCATACTTTGCATAATGTCTGATAGAGACCTTTAT
GACAAGTTGCAATTTACAAGTCTTGAAATTCCACGTAGGAATGTGGCAACTTTAGAAAACCTTTACTTTC
AGTCGGGACGGCGAATCCCGGGGCTGATAAATCCCTGGAAAAGGAGATGGAAGAAGAACTTTATTGCAGT
GTCTGCGGCTAACCGGTTCAAAAAGATCAGTTCAAGCGGCGCCCTAGATTACGACATTCCTACGACCGCC
TCCGAGAATCTCTATTTCCAGGGTGAATTTGGCTTGGCACAACATGACGAGGCCGTCGATAACAAGTTTA
ATAAAGAACAGCAGAACGCTTTCTATGAGATCCTTCACTTACCAAATCTGAACGAAGAGCAACGCAACGC
TTTCATTCAGAGCCTGAAAGACGATCCCTCGCAGTCTGCAAATCTCCTGGCCGAAGCCAAGAAGCTGAAT
GACGCACAGGCTCCAAAAGTTGATAACAAGTTTAACAAGGAGCAGCAGAATGCTTTCTACGAGATATTGC
ACCTTCCTAATCTGAATGAGGAACAAAGAAATGCATTTATCCAGTCCCTAAAAGACGATCCATCACAGAG
TGCCAACCTGCTTGCGGAAGCCAAAAAGCTCAATGATGCCCAGGCCCCGAAAGTAGACGCGAACCATCAA
TAAGCTAGCTTGACTGACTGAGATACAGCGTACCTTCAGCTCACAGACATGATAAGATACATTGATGAGT
TTGGACAAACCACAACTAGAATGCAGTGAAAAAAATGCTTTATTTGTGAAATTTGTGATGCTATTGCTTT
ATTTGTAACCATTATAAGCTGCAATAAACAAGTTAACAACAACAATTGCATTCATTTTATGTTTCAGGTT
CAGGGGGAGGTGTGGGAGGTTTTTTAAAGCAAGTAAAACCTCTACAAATGTGGTATTGGCCCATCTCTAT
CGGTATCGTAGCATAACCCCTTGGGGCCTCTAAACGGGTCTTGAGGGGTTTTTTGTGCCCCTCGGGCCGG
ATTGCTATCTACCGGCATTGGCGCAGAAAAAAATGCCTGATGCGACGCTGCGCGTCTTATACTCCCACAT
ATGCCAGATTCAGCAACGGATACGGCTTCCCCAACTTGCCCACTTCCATACGTGTCCTCCTTACCAGAAA
TTTATCCTTAAGGTCGTCAGCTATCCTGCAGGCGATCTCTCGATTTCGATCAAGACATTCCTTTAATGGT
CTTTTCTGGACACCACTAGGGGTCAGAAGTAGTTCATCAAACTTTCTTCCCTCCCTAATCTCATTGGTTA
CCTTGGGCTATCGAAACTTAATTAACCAGTCAAGTCAGCTACTTGGCGAGATCGACTTGTCTGGGTTTCG
ACTACGCTCAGAATTGCGTCAGTCAAGTTCGATCTGGTCCTTGCTATTGCACCCGTTCTCCGATTACGAG
TTTCATTTAAATCATGTGAGCAAAAGGCCAGCAAAAGGCCAGGAACCGTAAAAAGGCCGCGTTGCTGGCG
TTTTTCCATAGGCTCCGCCCCCCTGACGAGCATCACAAAAATCGACGCTCAAGTCAGAGGTGGCGAAACC
CGACAGGACTATAAAGATACCAGGCGTTTCCCCCTGGAAGCTCCCTCGTGCGCTCTCCTGTTCCGACCCT
GCCGCTTACCGGATACCTGTCCGCCTTTCTCCCTTCGGGAAGCGTGGCGCTTTCTCATAGCTCACGCTGT
AGGTATCTCAGTTCGGTGTAGGTCGTTCGCTCCAAGCTGGGCTGTGTGCACGAACCCCCCGTTCAGCCCG
ACCGCTGCGCCTTATCCGGTAACTATCGTCTTGAGTCCAACCCGGTAAGACACGACTTATCGCCACTGGC
AGCAGCCACTGGTAACAGGATTAGCAGAGCGAGGTATGTAGGCGGTGCTACAGAGTTCTTGAAGTGGTGG
CCTAACTACGGCTACACTAGAAGAACAGTATTTGGTATCTGCGCTCTGCTGAAGCCAGTTACCTTCGGAA
AAAGAGTTGGTAGCTCTTGATCCGGCAAACAAACCACCGCTGGTAGCGGTGGTTTTTTTGTTTGCAAGCA
GCAGATTACGCGCAGAAAAAAAGGATCTCAAGAAGATCCTTTGATCTTTTCTACGGGGTCTGACGCTCAG
TGGAACGAAAACTCACGTTAAGGGATTTTGGTCATGAGATTATCAAAAAGGATCTTCACCTAGATCCTTT
TAAATTAAAAATGAAGTTTTAAATCAATCTAAAGTATATATGAGTAAACTTGGTCTGACAGTTACCAATG
CTTAATCAGTGAGGCACCTATCTCAGCGATCTGTCTATTTCGTTCATCCATAGTTGCATTTAAATTTCCG
AACTCTCCAAGGCCCTCGTCGGAAAATCTTCAAACCTTTCGTCCGATCCATCTTGCAGGCTACCTCTCGA
ACGAACTATCGCAAGTCTCTTGGCCGGCCTTGCGCCTTGGCTATTGCTTGGCAGCGCCTATCGCCAGGTA
TTACTCCAATCCCGAATATCCGAGATCGGGATCACCCGAGAGAAGTTCAACCTACATCCTCAATCCCGAT
CTATCCGAGATCCGAGGAATATCGAAATCGGGGCGCGCCTGGCCTCCGCGCCGGGTTTTGGCGCCTCCCG
CGGGCGCCCCCCTCGTCACGGCGAGCGCTGCCACGTCAGACGAAGGGCGCAGGAGCGTCCTGATCCTTCC
GCCCGGACGCTCAGGACAGCGGCCCGCTGCTCATAAGACTCGGCCTTAGAACCCCAGTATCAGCAGAAGG
ACATTTTAGGACGGGACTTGGGTGACTCTAGGGCACTGGTTTTCTTTCCAGAGAGCGGAACAGGCGAGGA
AAAGTAGTCCCTTCTCGGCGATTCTGCGGAGGGATCTCCGTGGGGCGGTGAACGCCGATGATTATATAAG
GACGCGCCGGGTGTGGCACAGCTAGTTCCGTCGCAGCCGGGATTTGGGTCGCGGTTCTTGTTTGTGGATC
GCTGTGATCGTCACTTGGTGAGTAGCGGGCTGCTGGGCTGGCCGGGGCTTTCGTGGCCGCCGGGCCGCTC
GGTGGGACGGAAGCGTGTGGAGAGACCGCCAAGGGCTGTAGTCTGGGTCCGCGAGCAAGGTTGCCCTGAA
CTGGGGGTTGGGGGGAGCGCAGCAAAATGGCGGCTGTTCCCGAGTCTTGAATGGAAGACGCTTGTGAGGC
GGGCTGTGAGGTCGTTGAAACAAGGTGGGGGGCATGGTGGGCGGCAAGAACCCAAGGTCTTGAGCCCTTC
GCTAATGCGGGAAAGCTCTTATTCGGGTGAGATGGGCTGGGCACCATCTGGGGACCCTGACGTGAAGTTT
GTCACTGACTGGAGAACTCGGTTTGTCGTCTGTTGCGGGGGCGGCAGTTATGGCGGTGCCGTTGGGCAGT
GCACCCGTACCTTTGGGAGCGCGCGCCCTCGTCGTGTCGTGACGTCACCCGTTCTGTTGGCTTATAATGC
AGGGTGGGGCCACCTGCCGGTAGGTGTGCGGTAGGCTTTTCTCCGTCGCAGGACGCAGGGTTCGGGCCTA
GGGTAGGCTCTCCTGAATCGACAGGCGCCGGACCTCTGGTGAGGGGAGGGATAAGTGAGGCGTCAGTTTC
TTTGGTCGGTTTTATGTACCTATCTTCTTAAGTAGCTGAAGCTCCGGTTTTGAACTATGCGCTCGGGGTT
GGCGAGTGTGTTTTGTGAAGTTTTTTAGGCACCTTTTGAAATGTAATCATTTGGGTCAATATGTAATTTT
CAGTGTTAGACTTGTAAATTGTCCGCTAAATTCTGGCCGTTTTTGGCTTTTTTGTTAGACAACATGACCG
AGTACAAGCCCACGGTGCGCCTCGCCACCCGCGACGACGTCCCCAGGGCCGTACGCACCCTCGCCGCCGC
GTTCGCCGACTACCCCGCCACGCGCCACACCGTCGATCCGGACCGCCACATCGAGCGGGTCACCGAGCTG
CAAGAACTCTTCCTCACGCGCGTCGGGCTCGACATCGGCAAGGTGTGGGTCGCGGACGACGGCGCCGCGG
TGGCGGTCTGGACCACGCCGGAGAGCGTCGAAGCGGGGGCGGTGTTCGCCGAGATCGGCCCGCGCATGGC
CGAGTTGAGCGGTTCCCGGCTGGCCGCGCAGCAACAGATGGAGGGCCTCCTGGCGCCGCACCGGCCCAAG
GAGCCCGCGTGGTTCCTGGCCACCGTCGGCGTCTCGCCCGACCACCAGGGCAAGGGTCTGGGCAGCGCCG
TCGTGCTCCCCGGAGTGGAGGCCGCCGAGCGCGCCGGGGTGCCCGCCTTCCTGGAGACCTCCGCGCCCCG
CAACCTCCCCTTCTACGAGCGGCTCGGCTTCACCGTCACCGCCGACGTCGAGGTGCCCGAAGGACCGCGC
ACCTGGTGCATGACCCGCAAGCCCGGTGCCTAGGCTAGTATGTAAGCCTAGTCTTAGATAATAAAATCGC
TATCCATCGAAGATGGATGTGTGTTGGTTTTTTGTGTGTGTAACGCTAGGCGCGCCTGGTGTACCGAGAA
CGATCCTCTCAGTGCGAGTCTCGACGATCCATATCGTTGCTTGGCAGTCAGCCAGTCGGAATCCAGCTTG
GGACCCAGGAAGTCCAATCGTCAGATATTGTACTCAAGCCTGGTCACGGCAGCGTACCGATCTGTTTAAA
CCTAGATATTGATAGTCTGATCGGTCAACGTATAATCGAGTCCTAGCTTTTGCAAACATCTATCAAGAGA
CAGGATCAGCAGGAGGCTTTCGCATGAGTATTCAACATTTCCGTGTCGCCCTTATTCCCTTTTTTGCGGC
ATTTTGCCTTCCTGTTTTTGCTCACCCAGAAACGCTGGTGAAAGTAAAAGATGCTGAAGATCAGTTGGGT
GCGCGAGTGGGTTACATCGAACTGGATCTCAACAGCGGTAAGATCCTTGAGAGTTTTCGCCCCGAAGAAC
GCTTTCCAATGATGAGCACTTTTAAAGTTCTGCTATGTGGCGCGGTATTATCCCGTATTGACGCCGGGCA
AGAGCAACTCGGTCGCCGCATACACTATTCTCAGAATGACTTGGTTGAGTATTCACCAGTCACAGAAAAG
CATCTTACGGATGGCATGACAGTAAGAGAATTATGCAGTGCTGCCATAACCATGAGTGATAACACTGCGG
CCAACTTACTTCTGACAACGATTGGAGGACCGAAGGAGCTAACCGCTTTTTTGCACAACATGGGGGATCA
TGTAACTCGCCTTGATCGTTGGGAACCGGAGCTGAATGAAGCCATACCAAACGACGAGCGTGACACCACG
ATGCCTGTAGCAATGGCAACAACCTTGCGTAAACTATTAACTGGCGAACTACTTACTCTAGCTTCCCGGC
AACAGTTGATAGACTGGATGGAGGCGGATAAAGTTGCAGGACCACTTCTGCGCTCGGCCCTTCCGGCTGG
CTGGTTTATTGCTGATAAATCTGGAGCCGGTGAGCGTGGGTCTCGCGGTATCATTGCAGCACTGGGGCCA
GATGGTAAGCCCTCCCGTATCGTAGTTATCTACACGACGGGGAGTCAGGCAACTATGGATGAACGAAATA
GACAGATCGCTGAGATAGGTGCCTCACTGATTAAGCATTGGTAACCGATTCTAGGTGCATTGGCGCAGAA
AAAAATGCCTGATGCGACGCTGCGCGTCTTATACTCCCACATATGCCAGATTCAGCAACGGATACGGCTT
CCCCAACTTGCCCACTTCCATACGTGTCCTCCTTACCAGAAATTTATCCTTAAGATCGTTTAAACTCGAC
TCTGGCTCTATCGAATCTCCGTCGTTTCGAGCTTACGCGAACAGCCGTGGCGCTCATTTGCTCGTCGGGC
ATCGAATCTCGTCAGCTATCGTCAGCTTACCTTTTTGGCAGCGATCGCGGCTCCCGACATCTTGGACCAT
TAGCTCCACAGGTATCTTCTTCCCTCTAGTGGTCATAACAGCAGCTTCAGCTACCTCTCAATTCAAAAAA
CCCCTCAAGACCCGTTTAGAGGCCCCAAGGGGTTATGCTATCAATCGTTGCGTTACACACACAAAAAACC
AACACACATCCATCTTCGATGGATAGCGATTTTATTATCTAACTGCTGATCGAGTGTAGCCAGATCTAGT
AATCAATTACGGGGTCATTAGTTCATAGCCCATATATGGAGTTCCGCGTTACATAACTTACGGTAAATGG
CCCGCCTGGCTGACCGCCCAACGACCCCCGCCCATTGACGTCAATAATGACGTATGTTCCCATAGTAACG
CCAATAGGGACTTTCCATTGACGTCAATGGGTGGAGTATTTACGGTAAACTGCCCACTTGGCAGTACATC
AAGTGTATCATATGCCAAGTACGCCCCCTATTGACGTCAATGACGGTAAATGGCCCGCCTGGCATTATGC
CCAGTACATGACCTTATGGGACTTTCCTACTTGGCAGTACATCTACGTATTAGTCATCGCTATTACCATG
CTGATGCGGTTTTGGCAGTACATCAATGGGCGTGGATAGCGGTTTGACTCACGGGGATTTCCAAGTCTCC
ACCCCATTGACGTCAATGGGAGTTTGTTTTGGCACCAAAATCAACGGGACTTTCCAAAATGTCGTAACAA
CTCCGCCCCATTGACGCAAATGGGCGGTAGGCGTGTACGGTGGGAGGTCTATATAAGCAGAGCTGGTTTA
GTGAACCGTCAGATCAGATCTTTGTCGATCCTACCATCCACTCGACACACCCGCCAGCGGCCGC
Features (pLannotate 1.2.2; 21 found; start..end, strand, type, name):
      8..1807    +  CDS            rep (fragment): R1AB_SARS - Experimental evidence at protein level: Swiss-Prot protein existence level 1. [2'-O-methyltransferase]: Methyltransferase that mediates mRNA cap 2'-O-ribose methylation to the 5'-cap structure of viral mRNAs. N7-methyl guanosine cap is a prerequisite for binding of nsp16. Therefore plays an essential role in viral mRNAs cap methylation which is essential to evade immune system. From Severe acute respiratory syndrome coronavirus (SARS-CoV).
   1859..1936    +  CDS            MYLK2 (fragment): MYLK2_HUMAN - Experimental evidence at protein level: Swiss-Prot protein existence level 1. Implicated in the level of global muscle contraction and cardiac function. Phosphorylates a specific serine in the N-terminus of a myosin light chain. From Homo sapiens (Human).
   2018..2368    +  CDS            spa (fragment): SPA_STAAU - Experimental evidence at protein level: Swiss-Prot protein existence level 1. Plays a role in the inhibition of the host innate and adaptive immune responses. Possesses five immunoglobulin-binding domains that capture both the fragment crystallizable region (Fc region) and the Fab region (part of Ig that identifies antigen) of immunoglobulins (By similarity). In turn, Staphylococcus aureus is protected from phagocytic killing via inhibition of Ig Fc region. In addition, the host elicited B-cell response is prevented due to a decrease of antibody-secreting cell proliferation that en
   2433..2554    -  polyA_signal   SV40 poly(A) signal: SV40 polyadenylation signal
   2577..2646    -  CDS            large T antigen (fragment): large T antigen from SV40 (simian virus 40)
   2669..2715    +  terminator     T7 terminator: transcription terminator for bacteriophage T7 RNA polymerase
   2745..2881    +  terminator     rrnG terminator: transcription terminator from the E. coli ribosomal RNA rrnG operon (Albrechtsen et al., 1991)
   2926..2997    +  misc_feature   3' β-globin insulator: insulator downstream of the human β-globin locus (Farrell et al., 2002)
   3223..3811    -  rep_origin     ori: high-copy-number ColE1/pMB1/pBR322/pUC origin of replication
   3983..4047    -  CDS            bla(M) (fragment): β-lactamase lacking the signal sequence; bla(M); allows cytosolic expression of β-lactamase
   4311..5520    +  promoter       UbC promoter: human ubiquitin C promoter
   5524..6121    +  CDS            PuroR (fragment): puromycin N-acetyltransferase; pac from Streptomyces; confers resistance to puromycin
   6150..6198    +  polyA_signal   poly(A) signal: synthetic polyadenylation signal
   6464..7324    +  CDS            AmpR: β-lactamase; bla; confers resistance to ampicillin, carbenicillin, and related antibiotics
   7337..7473    +  terminator     rrnG terminator: transcription terminator from the E. coli ribosomal RNA rrnG operon (Albrechtsen et al., 1991)
   7618..7689    +  misc_feature   5' β-globin insulator: insulator upstream of the human β-globin locus (Farrell et al., 2002)
   7694..7740    -  terminator     T7 terminator: transcription terminator for bacteriophage T7 RNA polymerase
   7758..7806    -  polyA_signal   poly(A) signal: synthetic polyadenylation signal
   7887..8190    +  enhancer       CMV enhancer: human cytomegalovirus immediate early enhancer
   8263..8280    -  promoter       CMV promoter (fragment): human cytomegalovirus (CMV) immediate early promoter
   8343..8394    +  promoter       CMVd2 promoter: truncated human cytomegalovirus (CMV) immediate early promoter that yields moderately reduced expression relative to the full-length promoter
