[The description below was written by a language model from this plasmid's Addgene catalogue record and pLannotate feature annotations shown in this document.]
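Description:
pGBW-m4133756 is a mammalian expression plasmid built on the pTwist_CMV_Puro_6 backbone for producing the SARS-CoV-2 helicase, nsp13, a mature product of the ORF1ab polyprotein. It is maintained in E. coli as a high-copy plasmid through a ColE1/pUC-type origin and an ampicillin resistance gene (β-lactamase). For selection in mammalian cells it carries a separate cassette in which the human ubiquitin C promoter drives puromycin N-acetyltransferase, followed by a synthetic polyadenylation signal.

The wild-type helicase coding sequence, about 1.8 kb, sits downstream of the CMV enhancer and promoter elements; the automated annotation labels it as a fragment of the SARS-CoV replicase polyprotein by homology, and the functional text attached to that hit (a methyltransferase) belongs to the polyprotein entry rather than to this insert. The open reading frame continues into a C-terminal tag supplied by the backbone, recorded as a TEV-cleavable TAP tag. The feature table is consistent with this: a short fragment matching myosin light chain kinase, which corresponds to a calmodulin-binding peptide, followed by a segment of Staphylococcus aureus protein A containing IgG-binding domains. This arrangement allows two-step affinity purification, with TEV protease cleavage releasing the protein from the IgG-binding portion of the tag. The table does not annotate the TEV site itself. An SV40 polyadenylation signal is annotated downstream of the tag, though on the opposite strand. Bacterial T7 and rrnG terminators and β-globin insulator elements flank the expression unit, presumably to limit transcriptional read-through and interference between cassettes.

The construct is suited to transient or puromycin-selected expression of tagged nsp13 in mammalian cells, for example for purification or interaction studies, although the record states only expression as its purpose.
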