Addgene plasmid #152730: pGBW-m4133756
Purpose: Mammalian expression plasmid for SARS-CoV-2 helicase
Depositing lab: Ginkgo Bioworks & Benjie Chen. Depositing organization: Ginkgo Bioworks.
Backbone
  Vector backbone: pTwist_CMV_Puro_6
  Backbone size w/o insert (bp): 6080
  Vector type: Mammalian Expression
  Selectable markers: Puromycin
Growth in bacteria
  Bacterial resistance: Ampicillin, 100 μg/mL
  Growth temperature: 37°C
  Growth strain: DH5alpha
  Copy number: High Copy
Gene/Insert
  Gene/Insert name: SARS-CoV-2 helicase (alt name: nsp13)
  Species: Severe acute respiratory syndrome coronavirus 2
  Insert size (bp): 1796
  Mutation: wt
  Entrez Gene: ORF1ab (a.k.a. GU280_gp01)
  Promoter: CMV
  Tag / fusion protein: Cleavable TEV;TapTag (C terminal on backbone)
  Cloning method: Unknown
Resource information
  A portion of this plasmid was derived from a plasmid made by: GinkgoBioworks
Depositor comments: NCBI reference sequence: YP_009725308.1
How to cite: pGBW-m4133756 was a gift from Ginkgo Bioworks & Benjie Chen (Addgene plasmid # 152730 ; http://n2t.net/addgene:152730 ; RRID:Addgene_152730)
